>Addgene plasmid #109026 | pLenti-X1-Neo-GFP-FAM134B | depositor full sequence | sequence record 205409 | Full Sequence
AGGTGGCACTTTTCGGGGAAATGTGCGCGGAACCCCTATTTGTTTATTTTTCTAAATACATTCAAATATG
TATCCGCTCATGAGACAATAACCCTGATAAATGCTTCAATAATATTGAAAAAGGAAGAGTATGAGTATTC
AACATTTCCGTGTCGCCCTTATTCCCTTTTTTGCGGCATTTTGCCTTCCTGTTTTTGCTCACCCAGAAAC
GCTGGTGAAAGTAAAAGATGCTGAAGATCAGTTGGGTGCACGAGTGGGTTACATCGAACTGGATCTCAAC
AGCGGTAAGATCCTTGAGAGTTTTCGCCCCGAAGAACGTTTTCCAATGATGAGCACTTTTAAAGTTCTGC
TATGTGGCGCGGTATTATCCCGTATTGACGCCGGGCAAGAGCAACTCGGTCGCCGCATACACTATTCTCA
GAATGACTTGGTTGAGTACTCACCAGTCACAGAAAAGCATCTTACGGATGGCATGACAGTAAGAGAATTA
TGCAGTGCTGCCATAACCATGAGTGATAACACTGCGGCCAACTTACTTCTGACAACGATCGGAGGACCGA
AGGAGCTAACCGCTTTTTTGCACAACATGGGGGATCATGTAACTCGCCTTGATCGTTGGGAACCGGAGCT
GAATGAAGCCATACCAAACGACGAGCGTGACACCACGATGCCTGTAGCAATGGCAACAACGTTGCGCAAA
CTATTAACTGGCGAACTACTTACTCTAGCTTCCCGGCAACAATTAATAGACTGGATGGAGGCGGATAAAG
TTGCAGGACCACTTCTGCGCTCGGCCCTTCCGGCTGGCTGGTTTATTGCTGATAAATCTGGAGCCGGTGA
GCGTGGGTCTCGCGGTATCATTGCAGCACTGGGGCCAGATGGTAAGCCCTCCCGTATCGTAGTTATCTAC
ACGACGGGGAGTCAGGCAACTATGGATGAACGAAATAGACAGATCGCTGAGATAGGTGCCTCACTGATTA
AGCATTGGTAACTGTCAGACCAAGTTTACTCATATATACTTTAGATTGATTTAAAACTTCATTTTTAATT
TAAAAGGATCTAGGTGAAGATCCTTTTTGATAATCTCATGACCAAAATCCCTTAACGTGAGTTTTCGTTC
CACTGAGCGTCAGACCCCGTAGAAAAGATCAAAGGATCTTCTTGAGATCCTTTTTTTCTGCGCGTAATCT
GCTGCTTGCAAACAAAAAAACCACCGCTACCAGCGGTGGTTTGTTTGCCGGATCAAGAGCTACCAACTCT
TTTTCCGAAGGTAACTGGCTTCAGCAGAGCGCAGATACCAAATACTGTTCTTCTAGTGTAGCCGTAGTTA
GGCCACCACTTCAAGAACTCTGTAGCACCGCCTACATACCTCGCTCTGCTAATCCTGTTACCAGTGGCTG
CTGCCAGTGGCGATAAGTCGTGTCTTACCGGGTTGGACTCAAGACGATAGTTACCGGATAAGGCGCAGCG
GTCGGGCTGAACGGGGGGTTCGTGCACACAGCCCAGCTTGGAGCGAACGACCTACACCGAACTGAGATAC
CTACAGCGTGAGCTATGAGAAAGCGCCACGCTTCCCGAAGGGAGAAAGGCGGACAGGTATCCGGTAAGCG
GCAGGGTCGGAACAGGAGAGCGCACGAGGGAGCTTCCAGGGGGAAACGCCTGGTATCTTTATAGTCCTGT
CGGGTTTCGCCACCTCTGACTTGAGCGTCGATTTTTGTGATGCTCGTCAGGGGGGCGGAGCCTATGGAAA
AACGCCAGCAACGCGGCCTTTTTACGGTTCCTGGCCTTTTGCTGGCCTTTTGCTCACATGTTCTTTCCTG
CGTTATCCCCTGATTCTGTGGATAACCGTATTACCGCCTTTGAGTGAGCTGATACCGCTCGCCGCAGCCG
AACGACCGAGCGCAGCGAGTCAGTGAGCGAGGAAGCGGAAGAGCGCCCAATACGCAAACCGCCTCTCCCC
GCGCGTTGGCCGATTCATTAATGCAGCTGGCACGACAGGTTTCCCGACTGGAAAGCGGGCAGTGAGCGCA
ACGCAATTAATGTGAGTTAGCTCACTCATTAGGCACCCCAGGCTTTACACTTTATGCTTCCGGCTCGTAT
GTTGTGTGGAATTGTGAGCGGATAACAATTTCACACAGGAAACAGCTATGACCATGATTACGCCAAGCGC
GCAATTAACCCTCACTAAAGGGAACAAAAGCTGGAGCTGCAAGCTTAATGTAGTCTTATGCAATACTCTT
GTAGTCTTGCAACATGGTAACGATGAGTTAGCAACATGCCTTACAAGGAGAGAAAAAGCACCGTGCATGC
CGATTGGTGGAAGTAAGGTGGTACGATCGTGCCTTATTAGGAAGGCAACAGACGGGTCTGACATGGATTG
GACGAACCACTGAATTGCCGCATTGCAGAGATATTGTATTTAAGTGCCTAGCTCGATACATAAACGGGTC
TCTCTGGTTAGACCAGATCTGAGCCTGGGAGCTCTCTGGCTAACTAGGGAACCCACTGCTTAAGCCTCAA
TAAAGCTTGCCTTGAGTGCTTCAAGTAGTGTGTGCCCGTCTGTTGTGTGACTCTGGTAACTAGAGATCCC
TCAGACCCTTTTAGTCAGTGTGGAAAATCTCTAGCAGTGGCGCCCGAACAGGGACTTGAAAGCGAAAGGG
AAACCAGAGGAGCTCTCTCGACGCAGGACTCGGCTTGCTGAAGCGCGCACGGCAAGAGGCGAGGGGCGGC
GACTGGTGAGTACGCCAAAAATTTTGACTAGCGGAGGCTAGAAGGAGAGAGATGGGTGCGAGAGCGTCAG
TATTAAGCGGGGGAGAATTAGATCGCGATGGGAAAAAATTCGGTTAAGGCCAGGGGGAAAGAAAAAATAT
AAATTAAAACATATAGTATGGGCAAGCAGGGAGCTAGAACGATTCGCAGTTAATCCTGGCCTGTTAGAAA
CATCAGAAGGCTGTAGACAAATACTGGGACAGCTACAACCATCCCTTCAGACAGGATCAGAAGAACTTAG
ATCATTATATAATACAGTAGCAACCCTCTATTGTGTGCATCAAAGGATAGAGATAAAAGACACCAAGGAA
GCTTTAGACAAGATAGAGGAAGAGCAAAACAAAAGTAAGACCACCGCACAGCAAGCGGCCGCTGATCTTC
AGACCTGGAGGAGGAGATATGAGGGACAATTGGAGAAGTGAATTATATAAATATAAAGTAGTAAAAATTG
AACCATTAGGAGTAGCACCCACCAAGGCAAAGAGAAGAGTGGTGCAGAGAGAAAAAAGAGCAGTGGGAAT
AGGAGCTTTGTTCCTTGGGTTCTTGGGAGCAGCAGGAAGCACTATGGGCGCAGCGTCAATGACGCTGACG
GTACAGGCCAGACAATTATTGTCTGGTATAGTGCAGCAGCAGAACAATTTGCTGAGGGCTATTGAGGCGC
AACAGCATCTGTTGCAACTCACAGTCTGGGGCATCAAGCAGCTCCAGGCAAGAATCCTGGCTGTGGAAAG
ATACCTAAAGGATCAACAGCTCCTGGGGATTTGGGGTTGCTCTGGAAAACTCATTTGCACCACTGCTGTG
CCTTGGAATGCTAGTTGGAGTAATAAATCTCTGGAACAGATTTGGAATCACACGACCTGGATGGAGTGGG
ACAGAGAAATTAACAATTACACAAGCTTAATACACTCCTTAATTGAAGAATCGCAAAACCAGCAAGAAAA
GAATGAACAAGAATTATTGGAATTAGATAAATGGGCAAGTTTGTGGAATTGGTTTAACATAACAAATTGG
CTGTGGTATATAAAATTATTCATAATGATAGTAGGAGGCTTGGTAGGTTTAAGAATAGTTTTTGCTGTAC
TTTCTATAGTGAATAGAGTTAGGCAGGGATATTCACCATTATCGTTTCAGACCCACCTCCCAACCCCGAG
GGGACCCGACAGGCCCGAAGGAATAGAAGAAGAAGGTGGAGAGAGAGACAGAGACAGATCCATTCGATTA
GTGAACGGATCTCGACGGTATCGGTTAACTTTTAAAAGAAAAGGGGGGATTGGGGGGTACAGTGCAGGGG
AAAGAATAGTAGACATAATAGCAACAGACATACAAACTAAAGAATTACAAAAACAAATTACAAAATTCAA
AATTTTATCGTCCAGTGTGGTGGAATTCTGCAGATATCAACAAGTTTGTACAAAAAAGCAGGCTCCACCA
TGGGAACCGACATTGATTATTGACTAGGCTTTTGCAAAAAGCTTTGCAAAGATGGATAAAGTTTTAAACA
GAGAGGAATCTTTGCAGCTAATGGACCTTCTAGGTCTTGAAAGGAGTGGGAATTGGCTCCGGTGCCCGTC
AGTGGGCAGAGCGCACATCGCCCACAGTCCCCGAGAAGTTGGGGGGAGGGGTCGGCAATTGAACCGGTGC
CTAGAGAAGGTGGCGCGGGGTAAACTGGGAAAGTGATGTCGTGTACTGGCTCCGCCTTTTTCCCGAGGGT
GGGGGAGAACCGTATATAAGTGCAGTAGTCGCCGTGAACGTTCTTTTTCGCAACGGGTTTGCCGCCAGAA
CACAGGTAAGTGCCGTGTGTGGTTCCCGCGGGCCTGGCCTCTTTACGGGTTATGGCCCTTGCGTGCCTTG
AATTACTTCCACCTGGCTGCAGTACGTGATTCTTGATCCCGAGCTTCGGGTTGGAAGTGGGTGGGAGAGT
TCGAGGCCTTGCGCTTAAGGAGCCCCTTCGCCTCGTGCTTGAGTTGAGGCCTGGCCTGGGCGCTGGGGCC
GCCGCGTGCGAATCTGGTGGCACCTTCGCGCCTGTCTCGCTGCTTTCGATAAGTCTCTAGCCATTTAAAA
TTTTTGATGACCTGCTGCGACGCTTTTTTTCTGGCAAGATAGTCTTGTAAATGCGGGCCAAGATCTGCAC
ACTGGTATTTCGGTTTTTGGGGCCGCGGGCGGCGACGGGGCCCGTGCGTCCCAGCGCACATGTTCGGCGA
GGCGGGGCCTGCGAGCGCGGCCACCGAGAATCGGACGGGGGTAGTCTCAAGCTGGCCGGCCTGCTCTGGT
GCCTGGCCTCGCGCCGCCGTGTATCGCCCCGCCCTGGGCGGCAAGGCTGGCCCGGTCGGCACCAGTTGCG
TGAGCGGAAAGATGGCCGCTTCCCGGCCCTGCTGCAGGGAGCTCAAAATGGAGGACGCGGCGCTCGGGAG
AGCGGGCGGGTGAGTCACCCACACAAAGGAAAAGGGCCTTTCCGTCCTCAGCCGTCGCTTCATGTGACTC
CACGGAGTACCGGGCGCCGTCCAGGCACCTCGATTAGTTCTCGAGCTTTTGGAGTACGTCGTCTTTAGGT
TGGGGGGAGGGGTTTTATGCGATGGAGTTTCCCCACACTGAGTGGGTGGAGACTGAAGTTAGGCCAGCTT
GGCACTTGATGTAATTCTCCTTGGAATTTGCCCTTTTTGAGTTTGGATCTTGGTTCATTCTCAAGCCTCA
GACAGTGGTTCAAAGTTTTTTTCTTCCATTTCAGGTGTCGTGAGGAATTAGCTTGGTACTAATACGACTC
ACTATAGGGAGACCCAAGCTGGCTAGGTAAGCTTGGTACCGAGCTCGGATCCATGGTGAGCAAGGGCGAG
GAGCTGTTCACCGGGGTGGTGCCCATCCTGGTCGAGCTGGACGGCGACGTAAACGGCCACAAGTTCAGCG
TGTCCGGCGAGGGCGAGGGCGATGCCACCTACGGCAAGCTGACCCTGAAGTTCATCTGCACCACCGGCAA
GCTGCCCGTGCCCTGGCCCACCCTCGTGACCACCCTGACCTACGGCGTGCAGTGCTTCAGCCGCTACCCC
GACCACATGAAGCAGCACGACTTCTTCAAGTCCGCCATGCCCGAAGGCTACGTCCAGGAGCGCACCATCT
TCTTCAAGGACGACGGCAACTACAAGACCCGCGCCGAGGTGAAGTTCGAGGGCGACACCCTGGTGAACCG
CATCGAGCTGAAGGGCATCGACTTCAAGGAGGACGGCAACATCCTGGGGCACAAGCTGGAGTACAACTAC
AACAGCCACAACGTCTATATCATGGCCGACAAGCAGAAGAACGGCATCAAGGTGAACTTCAAGATCCGCC
ACAACATCGAGGACGGCAGCGTGCAGCTCGCCGACCACTACCAGCAGAACACCCCCATCGGCGACGGCCC
CGTGCTGCTGCCCGACAACCACTACCTGAGCACCCAGTCCGCCCTGAGCAAAGACCCCAACGAGAAGCGC
GATCACATGGTCCTGCTGGAGTTCGTGACCGCCGCCGGGATCACTCTCGGCATGGACGAGCTGTACAAGG
GTGGATCTGGAGGTTCTGGTGGAATGGCGAGCCCGGCGCCTCCGGAGCACGCCGAGGAGGGATGCCCGGC
TCCTGCCGCCGAGGAGCAGGCGCCGCCGTCGCCGCCACCGCCCCAGGCATCCCCCGCAGAGCGGCAGCAG
CAGGAGGAGGAAGCGCAGGAAGCTGGGGCGGCGGAGGGCGCGGGGTTGCAGGTGGAGGAGGCCGCGGGCC
GGGCGGCGGCCGCGGTAACCTGGCTGCTCGGGGAGCCGGTGCTGTGGCTGGGCTGCCGCGCCGACGAGCT
GCTGAGCTGGAAGAGGCCGCTGCGGAGCCTGCTCGGCTTCGTCGCTGCCAACCTGCTGTTCTGGTTCCTT
GCATTGACTCCATGGAGAGTATATCACCTGATTTCCGTCATGATACTTGGGCGTGTTATTATGCAAATAA
TAAAGGATATGGTTTTGTCTAGAACAAGAGGTGCACAGTTGTGGAGAAGCCTCAGTGAAAGCTGGGAAGT
TATCAATTCCAAACCAGATGAAAGACCCAGGCTCAGCCACTGTATTGCAGAATCATGGATGAATTTCAGC
ATATTTCTTCAAGAAATGTCTCTTTTTAAACAGCAGAGCCCTGGCAAGTTTTGTCTCCTGGTCTGTAGTG
TGTGCACATTTTTTACGATCTTGGGAAGTTACATTCCTGGGGTTATACTCAGCTATCTACTGTTACTGTG
TGCATTTTTGTGTCCATTGTTTAAATGTAATGATATTGGACAAAAAATTTACAGCAAAATTAAGTCAGTT
CTGCTGAAACTGGATTTTGGAATTGGAGAATATATTAATCAGAAGAAACGTGAGAGATCTGAAGCAGACA
AAGAAAAAAGTCACAAAGATGACAGTGAATTAGACTTTTCAGCTCTTTGTCCTAAGATTAGCCTCACGGT
TGCTGCCAAAGAGTTATCTGTGTCTGACACAGACGTCTCAGAGGTATCCTGGACTGATAATGGGACCTTC
AACCTTTCAGAAGGATACACTCCACAGACAGACACTTCTGATGATCTTGACCGACCCAGTGAGGAAGTTT
TCTCTAGAGATCTTTCAGATTTTCCATCTCTAGAAAATGGCATGGGAACAAATGATGAAGATGAATTAAG
CCTTGGTTTGCCCACTGAGCTCAAGAGAAAGAAGGAACAGTTGGACAGTGGTCACAGACCAAGCAAAGAG
ACGCAATCAGCAGCTGGTCTCACCCTTCCTCTGAACAGTGACCAAACCTTTCACCTGATGAGCAACCTGG
CTGGGGATGTTATCACAGCTGCAGTGACTGCAGCTATCAAAGACCAGTTAGAGGGTGTGCAGCAAGCACT
TTCTCAGGCTGCCCCCATCCCAGAAGAGGACACAGACACTGAAGAAGGTGATGACTTTGAACTACTTGAC
CAGTCAGAGCTGGATCAAATTGAGAGTGAATTGGGACTTACACAAGACCAGGAAGCAGAAGCACAGCAAA
ATAAGAAGTCTTCAGGTTTCCTTTCAAATCTGCTGGGAGGCCATTAATCTAGACCCAGCTTTCTTGTACA
AAGTGGTTGATATCCAGCACAGTGGCGGCCGCTCGACAATCAACCTCTGGATTACAAAATTTGTGAAAGA
TTGACTGGTATTCTTAACTATGTTGCTCCTTTTACGCTATGTGGATACGCTGCTTTAATGCCTTTGTATC
ATGCTATTGCTTCCCGTATGGCTTTCATTTTCTCCTCCTTGTATAAATCCTGGTTGCTGTCTCTTTATGA
GGAGTTGTGGCCCGTTGTCAGGCAACGTGGCGTGGTGTGCACTGTGTTTGCTGACGCAACCCCCACTGGT
TGGGGCATTGCCACCACCTGTCAGCTCCTTTCCGGGACTTTCGCTTTCCCCCTCCCTATTGCCACGGCGG
AACTCATCGCCGCCTGCCTTGCCCGCTGCTGGACAGGGGCTCGGCTGTTGGGCACTGACAATTCCGTGGT
GTTGTCGGGGAAGCTGACGTCCTTTCCATGGCTGCTCGCCTGTGTTGCCACCTGGATTCTGCGCGGGACG
TCCTTCTGCTACGTCCCTTCGGCCCTCAATCCAGCGGACCTTCCTTCCCGCGGCCTGCTGCCGGCTCTGC
GGCCTCTTCCGCGTCTTCGCCTTCGCCCTCAGACGAGTCGGATCTCCCTTTGGGCCGCCTCCCCGCCTGG
ACCTGCAGGATTCTGCAGATATCCGGACTAGTGATCTAATTCTACCGGGTAGGGGAGGCGCTTTTCCCAA
GGCAGTCTGGAGCATGCGCTTTAGCAGCCCCGCTGGGCACTTGGCGCTACACAAGTGGCCTCTGGCCTCG
CACACATTCCACATCCACCGGTAGGCGCCAACCGGCTCCGTTCTTTGGTGGCCCCTTCGCGCCACCTTCT
ACTCCTCCCCTAGTCAGGAAGTTCCCCCCCGCCCCGCAGCTCGCGTCGTGCAGGACGTGACAAATGGAAG
TAGCACGTCTCACTAGTCTCGTGCAGATGGACAGCACCGCTGAGCAATGGAAGCGGGTAGGCCTTTGGGG
CAGCGGCCAATAGCAGCTTTGCTCCTTCGCTTTCTGGGCTCAGAGGCTGGGAAGGGGTGGGTCCGGGGGC
GGGCTCAGGGGCGGGCTCAGGGGCGGGGCGGGCGCCCGAAGGTCCTCCGGAGGCCCGGCATTCTGCACGC
TTCAAAAGCGCACGTCTGCCGCGCTGTTCTCCTCTTCCTCATCTCCGGGCCTTTCGACCTGCAGCCAATA
TGGGATCGGCCATTGAACAAGATGGATTGCACGCAGGTTCTCCGGCCGCTTGGGTGGAGAGGCTATTCGG
CTATGACTGGGCACAACAGACAATCGGCTGCTCTGATGCCGCCGTGTTCCGGCTGTCAGCGCAGGGGCGC
CCGGTTCTTTTTGTCAAGACCGACCTGTCCGGTGCCCTGAATGAACTGCAGGACGAGGCAGCGCGGCTAT
CGTGGCTGGCCACGACGGGCGTTCCTTGCGCAGCTGTGCTCGACGTTGTCACTGAAGCGGGAAGGGACTG
GCTGCTATTGGGCGAAGTGCCGGGGCAGGATCTCCTGTCATCTCACCTTGCTCCTGCCGAGAAAGTATCC
ATCATGGCTGATGCAATGCGGCGGCTGCATACGCTTGATCCGGCTACCTGCCCATTCGACCACCAAGCGA
AACATCGCATCGAGCGAGCACGTACTCGGATGGAAGCCGGTCTTGTCGATCAGGATGATCTGGACGAAGA
GCATCAGGGGCTCGCGCCAGCCGAACTGTTCGCCAGGCTCAAGGCGCGCATGCCCGACGGCGAGGATCTC
GTCGTGACCCATGGCGATGCCTGCTTGCCGAATATCATGGTGGAAAATGGCCGCTTTTCTGGATTCATCG
ACTGTGGCCGGCTGGGTGTGGCGGACCGCTATCAGGACATAGCGTTGGCTACCCGTGATATTGCTGAAGA
GCTTGGCGGCGAATGGGCTGACCGCTTCCTCGTGCTTTACGGTATCGCCGCTCCCGATTCGCAGCGCATC
GCCTTCTATCGCCTTCTTGACGAGTTCTTCTGAACGCGTCGCCCGCCCCACGACCCGCAGCGCCCGACCG
AAAGGAGCGCACGACCCCATGCATCTCGAGGGCCCGGTACCTTTAAGACCAATGACTTACAAGGCAGCTG
TAGATCTTAGCCACTTTTTAAAAGAAAAGGGGGGACTGGAAGGGCTAGCTCACTCCCAACGAAGACAAGA
TCTGCTTTTTGCTTGTACTGGGTCTCTCTGGTTAGACCAGATCTGAGCCTGGGAGCTCTCTGGCTAACTA
GGGAACCCACTGCTTAAGCCTCAATAAAGCTTGCCTTGAGTGCTTCAAGTAGTGTGTGCCCGTCTGTTGT
GTGACTCTGGTAACTAGAGATCCCTCAGACCCTTTTAGTCAGTGTGGAAAATCTCTAGCAGTAGTAGTTC
ATGTCATCTTATTATTCAGTATTTATAACTTGCAAAGAAATGAATATCAGAGAGTGAGAGGAACTTGTTT
ATTGCAGCTTATAATGGTTACAAATAAAGCAATAGCATCACAAATTTCACAAATAAAGCATTTTTTTCAC
TGCATTCTAGTTGTGGTTTGTCCAAACTCATCAATGTATCTTATCATGTCTGGCTCTAGCTATCCCGCCC
CTAACTCCGCCCATCCCGCCCCTAACTCCGCCCAGTTCCGCCCATTCTCCGCCCCATGGCTGACTAATTT
TTTTTATTTATGCAGAGGCCGAGGCCGCCTCGGCCTCTGAGCTATTCCAGAAGTAGTGAGGAGGCTTTTT
TGGAGGCCTAGGGACGTACCCAATTCGCCCTATAGTGAGTCGTATTACGCGCGCTCACTGGCCGTCGTTT
TACAACGTCGTGACTGGGAAAACCCTGGCGTTACCCAACTTAATCGCCTTGCAGCACATCCCCCTTTCGC
CAGCTGGCGTAATAGCGAAGAGGCCCGCACCGATCGCCCTTCCCAACAGTTGCGCAGCCTGAATGGCGAA
TGGG
[124 nt withheld, positions 10785-10908]
C
[91 nt withheld, positions 10910-11000]
A
[49 nt withheld, positions 11002-11050]
CCTTTGACGTTGGAGTCCACGTTCTTT
[37 nt withheld, positions 11078-11114]
ACCCTATCTCGGTCTATTCTTTTGATTTATAAGGGATTTTGCCGATTTCGGCCTATTGGTTAAAAAATGA
GCTGATTTAACAAAAATTTAACGCGAATTTTAACAAAATATTAACGCTTACAATTT
Features (pLannotate 1.2.2; 33 found; start..end, strand, type, name):
     26..130     +  promoter       AmpR promoter: bla
    131..991     +  CDS            AmpR: β-lactamase; bla; confers resistance to ampicillin, carbenicillin, and related antibiotics
   1162..1750    +  rep_origin     ori: high-copy-number ColE1/pMB1/pBR322/pUC origin of replication
   1933..2025    +  CDS            lacI (fragment): lac repressor; lacI; The lac repressor binds to the lac operator to inhibit transcription in E. coli. This inhibition can be relieved by adding lactose or isopropyl-β-D-thiogalactopyranoside (IPTG).
   2038..2059    +  protein_bind   CAP binding site: CAP binding activates transcription in the presence of cAMP. E. coli catabolite activator protein
   2074..2104    +  promoter       lac promoter: promoter for the E. coli lac operon
   2108..2130    +  protein_bind   lac operator (fragment): The lac repressor binds to the lac operator to inhibit transcription in E. coli. This inhibition can be relieved by adding lactose or isopropyl-β-D-thiogalactopyranoside (IPTG). lac repressor encoded by lacI
   2173..2191    +  promoter       T3 promoter: promoter for bacteriophage T3 RNA polymerase
   2219..2445    +  promoter       RSV promoter: Rous sarcoma virus enhancer/promoter
   2446..2626    +  LTR            5' LTR (truncated): truncated 5' long terminal repeat (LTR) from HIV-1
   2673..2798    +  misc_feature   HIV-1 Ψ: packaging signal of human immunodeficiency virus type 1
   2782..3145    +  CDS            HIV-1 gag (fragment): gag protein from human immunodeficiency virus 1; gag
   3291..3524    +  misc_feature   RRE: The Rev response element (RRE) of HIV-1 allows for Rev-dependent mRNA export from the nucleus to the cytoplasm.
   3901..4001    +  CDS            Rev (fragment): human immunodeficiency virus 1 (HIV-1) Rev protein; rev; enhances nuclear export of unspliced and incompletely spliced viral mRNAs
   4020..4136    +  misc_feature   cPPT/CTS: central polypurine tract and central termination sequence of HIV-1
   4170..4194    +  protein_bind   attB1: mutant version of attB; recombination site for the Gateway® BP reaction BP Clonase™
   4209..4227    +  enhancer       CMV enhancer (fragment): human cytomegalovirus immediate early enhancer
   4252..4318    +  CDS            small t antigen (fragment): SV40 (simian virus 40) small t antigen
   4325..5503    +  promoter       EF-1α promoter: strong constitutive promoter for human elongation factor EF-1α
   5520..5538    +  promoter       T7 promoter: promoter for bacteriophage T7 RNA polymerase
   5583..6299    +  CDS            EGFP: EGFP is a basic (constitutively fluorescent) green fluorescent protein published in 1996, derived from Aequorea victoria. It is reported to be a rapidly-maturing weak dimer with moderate acid sensitivity.
   6324..7814    +  CDS            RETREG1: RETR1_HUMAN - Also known as FAM134B, JK1 From Homo sapiens (Human).
   7823..7847    -  protein_bind   attB2: mutant version of attB; recombination site for the Gateway® BP reaction BP Clonase™
   7878..8466    +  misc_feature   WPRE: woodchuck hepatitis virus posttranscriptional regulatory element
   8517..9016    +  promoter       PGK promoter: mouse phosphoglycerate kinase 1 promoter
   9030..9833    +  CDS            NeoR/KanR: aminoglycoside phosphotransferase from Tn5; aph(3')-II (or nptII); confers resistance to neomycin, kanamycin, and G418 (Geneticin®)
   9907..10044   +  CDS            nef (fragment): NEF_HV1LA - Experimental evidence at protein level: Swiss-Prot protein existence level 1. Extracellular Nef protein targets CD4(+) T-lymphocytes for apoptosis by interacting with CXCR4 surface receptors. From Human immunodeficiency virus type 1 group M subtype B (isolate Lai) (HIV-1).
  10030..10210   +  LTR            5' LTR (truncated): truncated 5' long terminal repeat (LTR) from HIV-1
  10282..10403   +  polyA_signal   SV40 poly(A) signal: SV40 polyadenylation signal
  10443..10578   +  rep_origin     SV40 ori: SV40 origin of replication
  10599..10617   -  promoter       T7 promoter: promoter for bacteriophage T7 RNA polymerase
  10625..10780   +  CDS            lacZα (fragment): LacZα fragment of β-galactosidase; lacZ fragment
  10785..11213   +  rep_origin     f1 ori (sequence partly withheld): f1 bacteriophage origin of replication; arrow indicates direction of (+) strand synthesis
