>Addgene plasmid #109026 | pLenti-X1-Neo-GFP-FAM134B | addgene full sequence | sequence record 213502 | Addgene NGS Result
GGAATTAGCTTGGTACTAATACGACTCACTATAGGGAGACCCAAGCTGGCTAGGTAAGCTTGGTACCGAG
CTCGGATCCATGGTGAGCAAGGGCGAGGAGCTGTTCACCGGGGTGGTGCCCATCCTGGTCGAGCTGGACG
GCGACGTAAACGGCCACAAGTTCAGCGTGTCCGGCGAGGGCGAGGGCGATGCCACCTACGGCAAGCTGAC
CCTGAAGTTCATCTGCACCACCGGCAAGCTGCCCGTGCCCTGGCCCACCCTCGTGACCACCCTGACCTAC
GGCGTGCAGTGCTTCAGCCGCTACCCCGACCACATGAAGCAGCACGACTTCTTCAAGTCCGCCATGCCCG
AAGGCTACGTCCAGGAGCGCACCATCTTCTTCAAGGACGACGGCAACTACAAGACCCGCGCCGAGGTGAA
GTTCGAGGGCGACACCCTGGTGAACCGCATCGAGCTGAAGGGCATCGACTTCAAGGAGGACGGCAACATC
CTGGGGCACAAGCTGGAGTACAACTACAACAGCCACAACGTCTATATCATGGCCGACAAGCAGAAGAACG
GCATCAAGGTGAACTTCAAGATCCGCCACAACATCGAGGACGGCAGCGTGCAGCTCGCCGACCACTACCA
GCAGAACACCCCCATCGGCGACGGCCCCGTGCTGCTGCCCGACAACCACTACCTGAGCACCCAGTCCGCC
CTGAGCAAAGACCCCAACGAGAAGCGCGATCACATGGTCCTGCTGGAGTTCGTGACCGCCGCCGGGATCA
CTCTCGGCATGGACGAGCTGTACAAGGGTGGATCTGGAGGTTCTGGTGGAATGGCGAGCCCGGCGCCTCC
GGAGCACGCCGAGGAGGGATGCCCGGCTCCTGCCGCCGAGGAGCAGGCGCCGCCGTCGCCGCCACCGCCC
CAGGCATCCCCCGCAGAGCGGCAGCAGCAGGAGGAGGAAGCGCAGGAAGCTGGGGCGGCGGAGGGCGCGG
GGTTGCAGGTGGAGGAGGCCGCGGGCCGGGCGGCGGCCGCGGTAACCTGGCTGCTCGGGGAGCCGGTGCT
GTGGCTGGGCTGCCGCGCCGACGAGCTGCTGAGCTGGAAGAGGCCGCTGCGGAGCCTGCTCGGCTTCGTC
GCTGCCAACCTGCTGTTCTGGTTCCTTGCATTGACTCCATGGAGAGTATATCACCTGATTTCCGTCATGA
TACTTGGGCGTGTTATTATGCAAATAATAAAGGATATGGTTTTGTCTAGAACAAGAGGTGCACAGTTGTG
GAGAAGCCTCAGTGAAAGCTGGGAAGTTATCAATTCCAAACCAGATGAAAGACCCAGGCTCAGCCACTGT
ATTGCAGAATCATGGATGAATTTCAGCATATTTCTTCAAGAAATGTCTCTTTTTAAACAGCAGAGCCCTG
GCAAGTTTTGTCTCCTGGTCTGTAGTGTGTGCACATTTTTTACGATCTTGGGAAGTTACATTCCTGGGGT
TATACTCAGCTATCTACTGTTACTGTGTGCATTTTTGTGTCCATTGTTTAAATGTAATGATATTGGACAA
AAAATTTACAGCAAAATTAAGTCAGTTCTGCTGAAACTGGATTTTGGAATTGGAGAATATATTAATCAGA
AGAAACGTGAGAGATCTGAAGCAGATAAAGAAAAAAGTCACAAAGATGACAGTGAATTAGACTTTTCAGC
TCTTTGTCCTAAGATTAGCCTCACGGTTGCTGCCAAAGAGTTATCTGTGTCTGACACAGACGTCTCAGAG
GTATCCTGGACTGATAATGGGACCTTCAACCTTTCAGAAGGATACACTCCACAGACAGACACTTCTGATG
ATCTTGACCGACCCAGTGAGGAAGTTTTCTCTAGAGATCTTTCAGATTTTCCATCTCTAGAAAATGGCAT
GGGAACAAATGATGAAGATGAATTAAGCCTTGGTTTGCCCACTGAGCTCAAGAGAAAGAAGGAACAGTTG
GACAGTGGTCACAGACCAAGCAAAGAGACGCAATCAGCAGCTGGTCTCACCCTTCCTCTGAACAGTGACC
AAACCTTTCACCTGATGAGCAACCTGGCTGGGGATGTTATCACAGCTGCAGTGACTGCAGCTATCAAAGA
CCAGTTAGAGGGTGTGCAGCAAGCACTTTCTCAGGCTGCCCCCATCCCAGAAGAGGACACAGACACTGAA
GAAGGTGATGACTTTGAACTACTTGACCAGTCAGAGCTGGATCAAATTGAGAGTGAATTGGGACTTACAC
AAGACCAGGAAGCAGAAGCACAGCAAAATAAGAAGTCTTCAGGTTTCCTTTCAAATCTGCTGGGAGGCCA
TTAATCTAGACCCAGCTTTCTTGTACAAAGTGGTTGATATCCAGCACAGTGGCGGCCGCTCGACAATCAA
CCTCTGGATTACAAAATTTGTGAAAGATTGACTGGTATTCTTAACTATGTTGCTCCTTTTACGCTATGTG
GATACGCTGCTTTAATGCCTTTGTATCATGCTATTGCTTCCCGTATGGCTTTCATTTTCTCCTCCTTGTA
TAAATCCTGGTTGCTGTCTCTTTATGAGGAGTTGTGGCCCGTTGTCAGGCAACGTGGCGTGGTGTGCACT
GTGTTTGCTGACGCAACCCCCACTGGTTGGGGCATTGCCACCACCTGTCAGCTCCTTTCCGGGACTTTCG
CTTTCCCCCTCCCTATTGCCACGGCGGAACTCATCGCCGCCTGCCTTGCCCGCTGCTGGACAGGGGCTCG
GCTGTTGGGCACTGACAATTCCGTGGTGTTGTCGGGGAAGCTGACGTCCTTTCCATGGCTGCTCGCCTGT
GTTGCCACCTGGATTCTGCGCGGGACGTCCTTCTGCTACGTCCCTTCGGCCCTCAATCCAGCGGACCTTC
CTTCCCGCGGCCTGCTGCCGGCTCTGCGGCCTCTTCCGCGTCTTCGCCTTCGCCCTCAGACGAGTCGGAT
CTCCCTTTGGGCCGCCTCCCCGCCTGGACCTGCAGGATTCTGCAGATATCCGGACTAGTGATCTAATTCT
ACCGGGTAGGGGAGGCGCTTTTCCCAAGGCAGTCTGGAGCATGCGCTTTAGCAGCCCCGCTGGGCACTTG
GCGCTACACAAGTGGCCTCTGGCCTCGCACACATTCCACATCCACCGGTAGGCGCCAACCGGCTCCGTTC
TTTGGTGGCCCCTTCGCGCCACCTTCTACTCCTCCCCTAGTCAGGAAGTTCCCCCCCGCCCCGCAGCTCG
CGTCGTGCAGGACGTGACAAATGGAAGTAGCACGTCTCACTAGTCTCGTGCAGATGGACAGCACCGCTGA
GCAATGGAAGCGGGTAGGCCTTTGGGGCAGCGGCCAATAGCAGCTTTGCTCCTTCGCTTTCTGGGCTCAG
AGGCTGGGAAGGGGTGGGTCCGGGGGCGGGCTCAGGGGCGGGCTCAGGGGCGGGGCGGGCGCCCGAAGGT
CCTCCGGAGGCCCGGCATTCTGCACGCTTCAAAAGCGCACGTCTGCCGCGCTGTTCTCCTCTTCCTCATC
TCCGGGCCTTTCGACCTGCAGCCAATATGGGATCGGCCATTGAACAAGATGGATTGCACGCAGGTTCTCC
GGCCGCTTGGGTGGAGAGGCTATTCGGCTATGACTGGGCACAACAGACAATCGGCTGCTCTGATGCCGCC
GTGTTCCGGCTGTCAGCGCAGGGGCGCCCGGTTCTTTTTGTCAAGACCGACCTGTCCGGTGCCCTGAATG
AACTGCAGGACGAGGCAGCGCGGCTATCGTGGCTGGCCACGACGGGCGTTCCTTGCGCAGCTGTGCTCGA
CGTTGTCACTGAAGCGGGAAGGGACTGGCTGCTATTGGGCGAAGTGCCGGGGCAGGATCTCCTGTCATCT
CACCTTGCTCCTGCCGAGAAAGTATCCATCATGGCTGATGCAATGCGGCGGCTGCATACGCTTGATCCGG
CTACCTGCCCATTCGACCACCAAGCGAAACATCGCATCGAGCGAGCACGTACTCGGATGGAAGCCGGTCT
TGTCGATCAGGATGATCTGGACGAAGAGCATCAGGGGCTCGCGCCAGCCGAACTGTTCGCCAGGCTCAAG
GCGCGCATGCCCGACGGCGAGGATCTCGTCGTGACCCATGGCGATGCCTGCTTGCCGAATATCATGGTGG
AAAATGGCCGCTTTTCTGGATTCATCGACTGTGGCCGGCTGGGTGTGGCGGACCGCTATCAGGACATAGC
GTTGGCTACCCGTGATATTGCTGAAGAGCTTGGCGGCGAATGGGCTGACCGCTTCCTCGTGCTTTACGGT
ATCGCCGCTCCCGATTCGCAGCGCATCGCCTTCTATCGCCTTCTTGACGAGTTCTTCTGAACGCGTCGCC
CGCCCCACGACCCGCAGCGCCCGACCGAAAGGAGCGCACGACCCCATGCATCTCGAGGGCCCGGTACCTT
TAAGACCAATGACTTACAAGGCAGCTGTAGATCTTAGCCACTTTTTAAAAGAAAAGGGGGGACTGGAAGG
GCTAGCTCACTCCCAACGAAGACAAGATCTGCTTTTTGCTTGTACTGGGTCTCTCTGGTTAGACCAGATC
TGAGCCTGGGAGCTCTCTGGCTAACTAGGGAACCCACTGCTTAAGCCTCAATAAAGCTTGCCTTGAGTGC
TTCAAGTAGTGTGTGCCCGTCTGTTGTGTGACTCTGGTAACTAGAGATCCCTCAGACCCTTTTAGTCAGT
GTGGAAAATCTCTAGCAGTAGTAGTTCATGTCATCTTATTATTCAGTATTTATAACTTGCAAAGAAATGA
ATATCAGAGAGTGAGAGGAACTTGTTTATTGCAGCTTATAATGGTTACAAATAAAGCAATAGCATCACAA
ATTTCACAAATAAAGCATTTTTTTCACTGCATTCTAGTTGTGGTTTGTCCAAACTCATCAATGTATCTTA
TCATGTCTGGCTCTAGCTATCCCGCCCCTAACTCCGCCCATCCCGCCCCTAACTCCGCCCAGTTCCGCCC
ATTCTCCGCCCCATGGCTGACTAATTTTTTTTATTTATGCAGAGGCCGAGGCCGCCTCGGCCTCTGAGCT
ATTCCAGAAGTAGTGAGGAGGCTTTTTTGGAGGCCTAGGGACGTACCCAATTCGCCCTATAGTGAGTCGT
ATTACGCGCGCTCACTGGCCGTCGTTTTACAACGTCGTGACTGGGAAAACCCTGGCGTTACCCAACTTAA
TCGCCTTGCAGCACATCCCCCTTTCGCCAGCTGGCGTAATAGCGAAGAGGCCCGCACCGATCGCCCTTCC
CAACAGTTGCGCAGCCTGAATGGCGAATGGG
[124 nt withheld, positions 5282-5405]
C
[91 nt withheld, positions 5407-5497]
A
[49 nt withheld, positions 5499-5547]
CCTTTGACGTTGGAGTCCACGTTCTTT
[37 nt withheld, positions 5575-5611]
ACCCTATCTCGGTCTATTCTTTTGATTTATAAGGGATTTTGCCGATTTCGGCCTATTGGTTAAAAAATGA
GCTGATTTAACAAAAATTTAACGCGAATTTTAACAAAATATTAACGCTTACAATTTAGGTGGCACTTTTC
GGGGAAATGTGCGCGGAACCCCTATTTGTTTATTTTTCTAAATACATTCAAATATGTATCCGCTCATGAG
ACAATAACCCTGATAAATGCTTCAATAATATTGAAAAAGGAAGAGTATGAGTATTCAACATTTCCGTGTC
GCCCTTATTCCCTTTTTTGCGGCATTTTGCCTTCCTGTTTTTGCTCACCCAGAAACGCTGGTGAAAGTAA
AAGATGCTGAAGATCAGTTGGGTGCACGAGTGGGTTACATCGAACTGGATCTCAACAGCGGTAAGATCCT
TGAGAGTTTTCGCCCCGAAGAACGTTTTCCAATGATGAGCACTTTTAAAGTTCTGCTATGTGGCGCGGTA
TTATCCCGTATTGACGCCGGGCAAGAGCAACTCGGTCGCCGCATACACTATTCTCAGAATGACTTGGTTG
AGTACTCACCAGTCACAGAAAAGCATCTTACGGATGGCATGACAGTAAGAGAATTATGCAGTGCTGCCAT
AACCATGAGTGATAACACTGCGGCCAACTTACTTCTGACAACGATCGGAGGACCGAAGGAGCTAACCGCT
TTTTTGCACAACATGGGGGATCATGTAACTCGCCTTGATCGTTGGGAACCGGAGCTGAATGAAGCCATAC
CAAACGACGAGCGTGACACCACGATGCCTGTAGCAATGGCAACAACGTTGCGCAAACTATTAACTGGCGA
ACTACTTACTCTAGCTTCCCGGCAACAATTAATAGACTGGATGGAGGCGGATAAAGTTGCAGGACCACTT
CTGCGCTCGGCCCTTCCGGCTGGCTGGTTTATTGCTGATAAATCTGGAGCCGGTGAGCGTGGGTCTCGCG
GTATCATTGCAGCACTGGGGCCAGATGGTAAGCCCTCCCGTATCGTAGTTATCTACACGACGGGGAGTCA
GGCAACTATGGATGAACGAAATAGACAGATCGCTGAGATAGGTGCCTCACTGATTAAGCATTGGTAACTG
TCAGACCAAGTTTACTCATATATACTTTAGATTGATTTAAAACTTCATTTTTAATTTAAAAGGATCTAGG
TGAAGATCCTTTTTGATAATCTCATGACCAAAATCCCTTAACGTGAGTTTTCGTTCCACTGAGCGTCAGA
CCCCGTAGAAAAGATCAAAGGATCTTCTTGAGATCCTTTTTTTCTGCGCGTAATCTGCTGCTTGCAAACA
AAAAAACCACCGCTACCAGCGGTGGTTTGTTTGCCGGATCAAGAGCTACCAACTCTTTTTCCGAAGGTAA
CTGGCTTCAGCAGAGCGCAGATACCAAATACTGTTCTTCTAGTGTAGCCGTAGTTAGGCCACCACTTCAA
GAACTCTGTAGCACCGCCTACATACCTCGCTCTGCTAATCCTGTTACCAGTGGCTGCTGCCAGTGGCGAT
AAGTCGTGTCTTACCGGGTTGGACTCAAGACGATAGTTACCGGATAAGGCGCAGCGGTCGGGCTGAACGG
GGGGTTCGTGCACACAGCCCAGCTTGGAGCGAACGACCTACACCGAACTGAGATACCTACAGCGTGAGCT
ATGAGAAAGCGCCACGCTTCCCGAAGGGAGAAAGGCGGACAGGTATCCGGTAAGCGGCAGGGTCGGAACA
GGAGAGCGCACGAGGGAGCTTCCAGGGGGAAACGCCTGGTATCTTTATAGTCCTGTCGGGTTTCGCCACC
TCTGACTTGAGCGTCGATTTTTGTGATGCTCGTCAGGGGGGCGGAGCCTATGGAAAAACGCCAGCAACGC
GGCCTTTTTACGGTTCCTGGCCTTTTGCTGGCCTTTTGCTCACATGTTCTTTCCTGCGTTATCCCCTGAT
TCTGTGGATAACCGTATTACCGCCTTTGAGTGAGCTGATACCGCTCGCCGCAGCCGAACGACCGAGCGCA
GCGAGTCAGTGAGCGAGGAAGCGGAAGAGCGCCCAATACGCAAACCGCCTCTCCCCGCGCGTTGGCCGAT
TCATTAATGCAGCTGGCACGACAGGTTTCCCGACTGGAAAGCGGGCAGTGAGCGCAACGCAATTAATGTG
AGTTAGCTCACTCATTAGGCACCCCAGGCTTTACACTTTATGCTTCCGGCTCGTATGTTGTGTGGAATTG
TGAGCGGATAACAATTTCACACAGGAAACAGCTATGACCATGATTACGCCAAGCGCGCAATTAACCCTCA
CTAAAGGGAACAAAAGCTGGAGCTGCAAGCTTAATGTAGTCTTATGCAATACTCTTGTAGTCTTGCAACA
TGGTAACGATGAGTTAGCAACATGCCTTACAAGGAGAGAAAAAGCACCGTGCATGCCGATTGGTGGAAGT
AAGGTGGTACGATCGTGCCTTATTAGGAAGGCAACAGACGGGTCTGACATGGATTGGACGAACCACTGAA
TTGCCGCATTGCAGAGATATTGTATTTAAGTGCCTAGCTCGATACATAAACGGGTCTCTCTGGTTAGACC
AGATCTGAGCCTGGGAGCTCTCTGGCTAACTAGGGAACCCACTGCTTAAGCCTCAATAAAGCTTGCCTTG
AGTGCTTCAAGTAGTGTGTGCCCGTCTGTTGTGTGACTCTGGTAACTAGAGATCCCTCAGACCCTTTTAG
TCAGTGTGGAAAATCTCTAGCAGTGGCGCCCGAACAGGGACTTGAAAGCGAAAGGGAAACCAGAGGAGCT
CTCTCGACGCAGGACTCGGCTTGCTGAAGCGCGCACGGCAAGAGGCGAGGGGCGGCGACTGGTGAGTACG
CCAAAAATTTTGACTAGCGGAGGCTAGAAGGAGAGAGATGGGTGCGAGAGCGTCAGTATTAAGCGGGGGA
GAATTAGATCGCGATGGGAAAAAATTCGGTTAAGGCCAGGGGGAAAGAAAAAATATAAATTAAAACATAT
AGTATGGGCAAGCAGGGAGCTAGAACGATTCGCAGTTAATCCTGGCCTGTTAGAAACATCAGAAGGCTGT
AGACAAATACTGGGACAGCTACAACCATCCCTTCAGACAGGATCAGAAGAACTTAGATCATTATATAATA
CAGTAGCAACCCTCTATTGTGTGCATCAAAGGATAGAGATAAAAGACACCAAGGAAGCTTTAGACAAGAT
AGAGGAAGAGCAAAACAAAAGTAAGACCACCGCACAGCAAGCGGCCGCTGATCTTCAGACCTGGAGGAGG
AGATATGAGGGACAATTGGAGAAGTGAATTATATAAATATAAAGTAGTAAAAATTGAACCATTAGGAGTA
GCACCCACCAAGGCAAAGAGAAGAGTGGTGCAGAGAGAAAAAAGAGCAGTGGGAATAGGAGCTTTGTTCC
TTGGGTTCTTGGGAGCAGCAGGAAGCACTATGGGCGCAGCGTCAATGACGCTGACGGTACAGGCCAGACA
ATTATTGTCTGGTATAGTGCAGCAGCAGAACAATTTGCTGAGGGCTATTGAGGCGCAACAGCATCTGTTG
CAACTCACAGTCTGGGGCATCAAGCAGCTCCAGGCAAGAATCCTGGCTGTGGAAAGATACCTAAAGGATC
AACAGCTCCTGGGGATTTGGGGTTGCTCTGGAAAACTCATTTGCACCACTGCTGTGCCTTGGAATGCTAG
TTGGAGTAATAAATCTCTGGAACAGATTTGGAATCACACGACCTGGATGGAGTGGGACAGAGAAATTAAC
AATTACACAAGCTTAATACACTCCTTAATTGAAGAATCGCAAAACCAGCAAGAAAAGAATGAACAAGAAT
TATTGGAATTAGATAAATGGGCAAGTTTGTGGAATTGGTTTAACATAACAAATTGGCTGTGGTATATAAA
ATTATTCATAATGATAGTAGGAGGCTTGGTAGGTTTAAGAATAGTTTTTGCTGTACTTTCTATAGTGAAT
AGAGTTAGGCAGGGATATTCACCATTATCGTTTCAGACCCACCTCCCAACCCCGAGGGGACCCGACAGGC
CCGAAGGAATAGAAGAAGAAGGTGGAGAGAGAGACAGAGACAGATCCATTCGATTAGTGAACGGATCTCG
ACGGTATCGGTTAACTTTTAAAAGAAAAGGGGGGATTGGGGGGTACAGTGCAGGGGAAAGAATAGTAGAC
ATAATAGCAACAGACATACAAACTAAAGAATTACAAAAACAAATTACAAAATTCAAAATTTTATCGTCCA
GTGTGGTGGAATTCTGCAGATATCAACAAGTTTGTACAAAAAAGCAGGCTCCACCATGGGAACCGACATT
GATTATTGACTAGGCTTTTGCAAAAAGCTTTGCAAAGATGGATAAAGTTTTAAACAGAGAGGAATCTTTG
CAGCTAATGGACCTTCTAGGTCTTGAAAGGAGTGGGAATTGGCTCCGGTGCCCGTCAGTGGGCAGAGCGC
ACATCGCCCACAGTCCCCGAGAAGTTGGGGGGAGGGGTCGGCAATTGAACCGGTGCCTAGAGAAGGTGGC
GCGGGGTAAACTGGGAAAGTGATGTCGTGTACTGGCTCCGCCTTTTTCCCGAGGGTGGGGGAGAACCGTA
TATAAGTGCAGTAGTCGCCGTGAACGTTCTTTTTCGCAACGGGTTTGCCGCCAGAACACAGGTAAGTGCC
GTGTGTGGTTCCCGCGGGCCTGGCCTCTTTACGGGTTATGGCCCTTGCGTGCCTTGAATTACTTCCACCT
GGCTGCAGTACGTGATTCTTGATCCCGAGCTTCGGGTTGGAAGTGGGTGGGAGAGTTCGAGGCCTTGCGC
TTAAGGAGCCCCTTCGCCTCGTGCTTGAGTTGAGGCCTGGCCTGGGCGCTGGGGCCGCCGCGTGCGAATC
TGGTGGCACCTTCGCGCCTGTCTCGCTGCTTTCGATAAGTCTCTAGCCATTTAAAATTTTTGATGACCTG
CTGCGACGCTTTTTTTCTGGCAAGATAGTCTTGTAAATGCGGGCCAAGATCTGCACACTGGTATTTCGGT
TTTTGGGGCCGCGGGCGGCGACGGGGCCCGTGCGTCCCAGCGCACATGTTCGGCGAGGCGGGGCCTGCGA
GCGCGGCCACCGAGAATCGGACGGGGGTAGTCTCAAGCTGGCCGGCCTGCTCTGGTGCCTGGCCTCGCGC
CGCCGTGTATCGCCCCGCCCTGGGCGGCAAGGCTGGCCCGGTCGGCACCAGTTGCGTGAGCGGAAAGATG
GCCGCTTCCCGGCCCTGCTGCAGGGAGCTCAAAATGGAGGACGCGGCGCTCGGGAGAGCGGGCGGGTGAG
TCACCCACACAAAGGAAAAGGGCCTTTCCGTCCTCAGCCGTCGCTTCATGTGACTCCACGGAGTACCGGG
CGCCGTCCAGGCACCTCGATTAGTTCTCGAGCTTTTGGAGTACGTCGTCTTTAGGTTGGGGGGAGGGGTT
TTATGCGATGGAGTTTCCCCACACTGAGTGGGTGGAGACTGAAGTTAGGCCAGCTTGGCACTTGATGTAA
TTCTCCTTGGAATTTGCCCTTTTTGAGTTTGGATCTTGGTTCATTCTCAAGCCTCAGACAGTGGTTCAAA
GTTTTTTTCTTCCATTTCAGGTGTCGTGA
Features (pLannotate 1.2.2; 33 found; start..end, strand, type, name):
     17..35      +  promoter       T7 promoter: promoter for bacteriophage T7 RNA polymerase
     80..796     +  CDS            EGFP: EGFP is a basic (constitutively fluorescent) green fluorescent protein published in 1996, derived from Aequorea victoria. It is reported to be a rapidly-maturing weak dimer with moderate acid sensitivity.
    821..2311    +  CDS            RETREG1: RETR1_HUMAN - Also known as FAM134B, JK1 From Homo sapiens (Human).
   2320..2344    -  protein_bind   attB2: mutant version of attB; recombination site for the Gateway® BP reaction BP Clonase™
   2375..2963    +  misc_feature   WPRE: woodchuck hepatitis virus posttranscriptional regulatory element
   3014..3513    +  promoter       PGK promoter: mouse phosphoglycerate kinase 1 promoter
   3527..4330    +  CDS            NeoR/KanR: aminoglycoside phosphotransferase from Tn5; aph(3')-II (or nptII); confers resistance to neomycin, kanamycin, and G418 (Geneticin®)
   4404..4541    +  CDS            nef (fragment): NEF_HV1LA - Experimental evidence at protein level: Swiss-Prot protein existence level 1. Extracellular Nef protein targets CD4(+) T-lymphocytes for apoptosis by interacting with CXCR4 surface receptors. From Human immunodeficiency virus type 1 group M subtype B (isolate Lai) (HIV-1).
   4527..4707    +  LTR            5' LTR (truncated): truncated 5' long terminal repeat (LTR) from HIV-1
   4779..4900    +  polyA_signal   SV40 poly(A) signal: SV40 polyadenylation signal
   4940..5075    +  rep_origin     SV40 ori: SV40 origin of replication
   5096..5114    -  promoter       T7 promoter: promoter for bacteriophage T7 RNA polymerase
   5122..5277    +  CDS            lacZα (fragment): LacZα fragment of β-galactosidase; lacZ fragment
   5282..5710    +  rep_origin     f1 ori (sequence partly withheld): f1 bacteriophage origin of replication; arrow indicates direction of (+) strand synthesis
   5763..5867    +  promoter       AmpR promoter: bla
   5868..6728    +  CDS            AmpR: β-lactamase; bla; confers resistance to ampicillin, carbenicillin, and related antibiotics
   6899..7487    +  rep_origin     ori: high-copy-number ColE1/pMB1/pBR322/pUC origin of replication
   7670..7762    +  CDS            lacI (fragment): lac repressor; lacI; The lac repressor binds to the lac operator to inhibit transcription in E. coli. This inhibition can be relieved by adding lactose or isopropyl-β-D-thiogalactopyranoside (IPTG).
   7775..7796    +  protein_bind   CAP binding site: CAP binding activates transcription in the presence of cAMP. E. coli catabolite activator protein
   7811..7841    +  promoter       lac promoter: promoter for the E. coli lac operon
   7845..7867    +  protein_bind   lac operator (fragment): The lac repressor binds to the lac operator to inhibit transcription in E. coli. This inhibition can be relieved by adding lactose or isopropyl-β-D-thiogalactopyranoside (IPTG). lac repressor encoded by lacI
   7910..7928    +  promoter       T3 promoter: promoter for bacteriophage T3 RNA polymerase
   7956..8182    +  promoter       RSV promoter: Rous sarcoma virus enhancer/promoter
   8183..8363    +  LTR            5' LTR (truncated): truncated 5' long terminal repeat (LTR) from HIV-1
   8410..8535    +  misc_feature   HIV-1 Ψ: packaging signal of human immunodeficiency virus type 1
   8519..8882    +  CDS            HIV-1 gag (fragment): gag protein from human immunodeficiency virus 1; gag
   9028..9261    +  misc_feature   RRE: The Rev response element (RRE) of HIV-1 allows for Rev-dependent mRNA export from the nucleus to the cytoplasm.
   9638..9738    +  CDS            Rev (fragment): human immunodeficiency virus 1 (HIV-1) Rev protein; rev; enhances nuclear export of unspliced and incompletely spliced viral mRNAs
   9757..9873    +  misc_feature   cPPT/CTS: central polypurine tract and central termination sequence of HIV-1
   9907..9931    +  protein_bind   attB1: mutant version of attB; recombination site for the Gateway® BP reaction BP Clonase™
   9946..9964    +  enhancer       CMV enhancer (fragment): human cytomegalovirus immediate early enhancer
   9989..10055   +  CDS            small t antigen (fragment): SV40 (simian virus 40) small t antigen
  10062..11240   +  promoter       EF-1α promoter: strong constitutive promoter for human elongation factor EF-1α
