[The description below was written by a language model from this plasmid's Addgene catalogue record and pLannotate feature annotations shown in this document.]
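Description:
pLenti-X1-Neo-GFP-FAM134B is an HIV-1-based lentiviral transfer plasmid built on the pLenti-X1-Neo backbone for stable expression of a cDNA in mammalian cells. In bacteria it is maintained through a high-copy ColE1/pUC-type origin and an ampicillin resistance gene; an f1 origin and remnants of a lac/lacZα cloning region are also present. The two annotated full sequences (depositor and sequencing-verified, both about 11.2 kb) carry the same set of features in the same order and differ only in where the circular numbering starts.

The viral genome is transcribed from a chimeric RSV promoter fused to a truncated 5' LTR, an arrangement typical of third-generation, Tat-independent vectors. It is followed by the Ψ packaging signal with a gag fragment, the Rev response element and the cPPT/CTS, and ends in a truncated 3' LTR with a downstream SV40 polyadenylation signal. Inside this unit, the human EF-1α promoter drives EGFP fused to the N terminus of human FAM134B (RETREG1), an ER-resident selective autophagy receptor. The catalogue insert size appears to cover the EGFP-FAM134B fusion as a whole. The promoter-fusion cassette is flanked by attB1 and attB2 Gateway-type sites, although the recorded cloning method is ligation-independent cloning. A WPRE downstream of the fusion enhances transcript expression. A separate mouse PGK promoter drives the neomycin phosphotransferase gene, so transduced cells can be selected with G418 and also tracked or sorted by green fluorescence.

The construct is intended for producing lentivirus to generate cell lines stably expressing fluorescently tagged FAM134B. It was deposited in connection with work on endoplasmic reticulum remodelling during selective autophagy.
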