Addgene plasmid #109026: pLenti-X1-Neo-GFP-FAM134B
Purpose: stable lentiviral expression of cDNA
Depositing lab: Jacob Corn. Depositing organization: University of California, Berkeley. Publication: Atlastins remodel the endoplasmic reticulum for selective autophagy. Liang JR, Lingeman E, Ahmed S, Corn JE. J Cell Biol. 2018 Aug 24. pii: jcb.201804185. doi: 10.1083/jcb.201804185. PubMed 30143524.
Backbone
  Vector backbone: pLenti-X1-Neo
  Backbone manufacturer: Michael Rape
  Backbone size w/o insert (bp): 9005
  Vector type: Mammalian Expression, Lentiviral
  Selectable markers: Neomycin (select with G418) ; GFP
Growth in bacteria
  Bacterial resistance: Ampicillin, 100 μg/mL
  Growth temperature: 37°C
  Growth strain: NEB Stable
  Copy number: High Copy
Gene/Insert
  Gene/Insert name: FAM134B (alt name: RETREG1)
  Species: H. sapiens (human)
  Insert size (bp): 2253
  Entrez Gene: RETREG1 (a.k.a. FAM134B, JK-1, JK1)
  Promoter: EIF-1a promoter
  Tag / fusion protein: eGFP (N terminal on insert)
  Cloning method: Ligation Independent Cloning
  Sequencing primers: 5′ AGCCTCAGACAGTGGTTCAA; 3′ agcagcgtatccacatagcgt
Terms and licenses: Academic/Nonprofit Terms; Industry Terms: Not Available to Industry
How to cite: pLenti-X1-Neo-GFP-FAM134B was a gift from Jacob Corn (Addgene plasmid # 109026 ; http://n2t.net/addgene:109026 ; RRID:Addgene_109026)
